>Addgene plasmid #115938 | pTW095 | addgene full sequence | sequence record 244198 | Addgene NGS Result
TCGCGCGTTTCGGTGATGACGGTGAAAACCTCTGACACATGCAGCTCCCGGAGACGGTCACAGCTTGTCT
GTAAGCGGATGCCGGGAGCAGACAAGCCCGTCAGGGCGCGTCAGCGGGTGTTGGCGGGTGTCGGGGCTGG
CTTAACTATGCGGCATCAGAGCAGATTGTACTGAGAGTGCACCATATGCGGTGTGAAATACCGCACAGAT
GCGTAAGGAGAAAATACCGCATCAGGCGCCATTCGCCATTCAGGCTGCGCAACTGTTGGGAAGGGCGATC
GGTGCGGGCCTCTTCGCTATTACGCCAGCTGGCGAAAGGGGGATGTGCTGCAAGGCGATTAAGTTGGGTA
ACGCCAGGGTTTTCCCAGTCACGACGTTGTAAAACGACGGCCAGTGAATTCGAGCTCGGTACCCGGGGAT
CCTCTAGAGTCGACCTGCAGGCATGCAAGCTTGGCGTAATCATGGTCATAGCTGTTTCCTGTGTGAAATT
GTTATCCGCTCACAATTCCACACAACATACGAGCCGGAAGCATAAAGTGTAAAGCCTGGGGTGCCTAATG
AGTGAGCTAACTCACATTAATTGCGTTGCGCTCACTGCCCGCTTTCCAGTCGGGAAACCTGTCGTGCCAG
CTGCATTAATGAATCGGCCAACGCGCGGGGAGAGGCGGTTTGCGTATTGGGCGCTCTTCCGCTGGTCTCC
GACTTCCATCATAGTTATGGCCATGACTACTCTAGCTAGCAGTGTTAAATCATTCAGCTACCTGAGAGGG
GCCCCTATAACTCTCTACGGCTAACCTGAATGGACTACGACATAGGCCACCTGAGACCGCTTCCTCGCTC
ACTGACTCGCTGCGCTCGGTCGTTCGGCTGCGGCGAGCGGTATCAGCTCACTCAAAGGCGGTAATACGGT
TATCCACAGAATCAGGGGATAACGCAGGAAAGAACATGTGAGCAAAAGGCCAGCAAAAGGCCAGGAACCG
TAAAAAGGCCGCGTTGCTGGCGTTTTTCCATAGGCTCCGCCCCCCTGACGAGCATCACAAAAATCGACGC
TCAAGTCAGAGGTGGCGAAACCCGACAGGACTATAAAGATACCAGGCGTTTCCCCCTGGAAGCTCCCTCG
TGCGCTCTCCTGTTCCGACCCTGCCGCTTACCGGATACCTGTCCGCCTTTCTCCCTTCGGGAAGCGTGGC
GCTTTCTCATAGCTCACGCTGTAGGTATCTCAGTTCGGTGTAGGTCGTTCGCTCCAAGCTGGGCTGTGTG
CACGAACCCCCCGTTCAGCCCGACCGCTGCGCCTTATCCGGTAACTATCGTCTTGAGTCCAACCCGGTAA
GACACGACTTATCGCCACTGGCAGCAGCCACTGGTAACAGGATTAGCAGAGCGAGGTATGTAGGCGGTGC
TACAGAGTTCTTGAAGTGGTGGCCTAACTACGGCTACACTAGAAGAACAGTATTTGGTATCTGCGCTCTG
CTGAAGCCAGTTACCTTCGGAAAAAGAGTTGGTAGCTCTTGATCCGGCAAACAAACCACCGCTGGTAGCG
GTGGTTTTTTTGTTTGCAAGCAGCAGATTACGCGCAGAAAAAAAGGATCTCAAGAAGATCCTTTGATCTT
TTCTACGGGGTCTGACGCTCAGTGGAACGAAAACTCACGTTAAGGGATTTTGGTCATGAGATTATCAAAA
AGGATCTTCACCTAGATCCTTTTAAATTAAAAATGAAGTTTTAAATCAATCTAAAGTATATATGAGTAAA
CTTGGTCTGACAGTTACCAATGCTTAATCAGTGAGGCACCTATCTCAGCGATCTGTCTATTTCGTTCATC
CATAGTTGCCTGACTCCCCGTCGTGTAGATAACTACGATACGGGAGGGCTTACCATCTGGCCCCAGTGCT
GCAATGATACCGCGAGACCCACGCTCACCGGCTCCAGATTTATCAGCAATAAACCAGCCAGCCGGAAGGG
CCGAGCGCAGAAGTGGTCCTGCAACTTTATCCGCCTCCATCCAGTCTATTAATTGTTGCCGGGAAGCTAG
AGTAAGTAGTTCGCCAGTTAATAGTTTGCGCAACGTTGTTGCCATTGCTACAGGCATCGTGGTGTCACGC
TCGTCGTTTGGTATGGCTTCATTCAGCTCCGGTTCCCAACGATCAAGGCGAGTTACATGATCCCCCATGT
TGTGCAAAAAAGCGGTTAGCTCCTTCGGTCCTCCGATCGTTGTCAGAAGTAAGTTGGCCGCAGTGTTATC
ACTCATGGTTATGGCAGCACTGCATAATTCTCTTACTGTCATGCCATCCGTAAGATGCTTTTCTGTGACT
GGTGAGTACTCAACCAAGTCATTCTGAGAATAGTGTATGCGGCGACCGAGTTGCTCTTGCCCGGCGTCAA
TACGGGATAATACCGCGCCACATAGCAGAACTTTAAAAGTGCTCATCATTGGAAAACGTTCTTCGGGGCG
AAAACTCTCAAGGATCTTACCGCTGTTGAGATCCAGTTCGATGTAACCCACTCGTGCACCCAACTGATCT
TCAGCATCTTTTACTTTCACCAGCGTTTCTGGGTGAGCAAAAACAGGAAGGCAAAATGCCGCAAAAAAGG
GAATAAGGGCGACACGGAAATGTTGAATACTCATACTCTTCCTTTTTCAATATTATTGAAGCATTTATCA
GGGTTATTGTCTCATGAGCGGATACATATTTGAATGTATTTAGAAAAATAAACAAATAGGGGTTCCGCGC
ACATTTCCCCGAAAAGTGCCACCTGACGTCTAAGAAACCATTATTATCATGACATTAACCTATAAAAATA
GGCGTATCACGAGGCCCTTTCGTC
Features (pLannotate 1.2.2; 11 found; start..end, strand, type, name):
    137..236     +  misc_feature   bom (fragment): basis of mobility region from pBR322
    242..399     -  CDS            lacZα (fragment): LacZα fragment of β-galactosidase; lacZ fragment
    396..452     +  misc_feature   MCS: pUC18/19 multiple cloning site
    489..505     -  protein_bind   lac operator: The lac repressor binds to the lac operator to inhibit transcription in E. coli. This inhibition can be relieved by adding lactose or isopropyl-β-D-thiogalactopyranoside (IPTG). lac repressor encoded by lacI
    513..543     -  promoter       lac promoter: promoter for the E. coli lac operon
    558..579     -  protein_bind   CAP binding site: CAP binding activates transcription in the presence of cAMP. E. coli catabolite activator protein
    592..684     -  CDS            lacI (fragment): lac repressor; lacI; The lac repressor binds to the lac operator to inhibit transcription in E. coli. This inhibition can be relieved by adding lactose or isopropyl-β-D-thiogalactopyranoside (IPTG).
   1005..1593    -  rep_origin     ori: high-copy-number ColE1/pMB1/pBR322/pUC origin of replication
   1764..2624    -  CDS            AmpR: β-lactamase; bla; confers resistance to ampicillin, carbenicillin, and related antibiotics
   2625..2729    -  promoter       AmpR promoter: bla
   2824..35      +  CDS            rop (fragment) (across the origin): Rop protein, which maintains plasmids at low copy number; rop
