[The description below was written by a language model from this plasmid's Addgene catalogue record and pLannotate feature annotations shown in this document.]
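Description:
pTW095 is a small (about 2.8 kb) pUC19-based bacterial plasmid that serves as a Level 0 part in a modular MoClo-style assembly system for building alphavirus replicons. It is a storage and donor vector rather than an expression construct. It replicates in E. coli from the high-copy ColE1/pUC origin and is selected with ampicillin through the β-lactamase gene driven by its own bla promoter. The remaining annotated features are ordinary pUC19 backbone remnants: the lac promoter with its operator and CAP binding site, a lacZα fragment, the pUC multiple cloning site, and short fragments of lacI, rop and the pBR322 bom region. None of these play a role in the function of the part itself.

The payload is recorded as "Lvl0 -98/16 SGP NA (No Aptamer)", a subgenomic promoter (SGP) element derived from Venezuelan equine encephalitis virus. The name suggests a promoter segment spanning positions −98 to +16 relative to the subgenomic transcription start, in a version lacking an aptamer, although the record does not spell this out. In an alphavirus replicon, the subgenomic promoter is recognised by the viral replicase on the negative-strand RNA and directs synthesis of the subgenomic mRNA that expresses the cargo gene. The automated feature table does not annotate the SGP insert, which presumably lies in or near the cloning-site region. The catalogue lists Gateway as the cloning method even though the stated purpose refers to MoClo assembly, and no att sites or Type IIS sites are annotated. The part is intended for combination with other modules to build self-replicating RNA circuits for mammalian cells.
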