Addgene plasmid #115938: pTW095
Purpose: SGP insert for replicon MoClo
Depositing lab: Ron Weiss. Depositing organization: Massachusetts Institute of Technology. Publication: Small-molecule-based regulation of RNA-delivered circuits in mammalian cells. Wagner TE, Becraft JR, Bodner K, Teague B, Zhang X, Woo A, Porter E, Alburquerque B, Dobosh B, Andries O, Sanders NN, Beal J, Densmore D, Kitada T, Weiss R. Nat Chem Biol. 2018 Nov;14(11):1043-1050. doi: 10.1038/s41589-018-0146-9. Epub 2018 Oct 16. PubMed 30327560.
Backbone
  Vector backbone: pUC19
  Vector type: Synthetic Biology
Growth in bacteria
  Bacterial resistance: Ampicillin, 100 μg/mL
  Growth temperature: 37°C
  Growth strain: DH5alpha
  Copy number: High Copy
Gene/Insert
  Gene/Insert name: Lvl0 -98/16 SGP NA (No Aptamer)
  Species: venezuelan equine encephalitis
  Cloning method: Gateway Cloning
Terms and licenses: Academic/Nonprofit Terms; Industry Terms: Not Available to Industry
How to cite: pTW095 was a gift from Ron Weiss (Addgene plasmid # 115938 ; http://n2t.net/addgene:115938 ; RRID:Addgene_115938)
